Addgene plasmid #121630: pBLO43.3.-6_human ProCas9Flavi-6
Purpose: (Empty Backbone) U6-sgRNAdest_CMV-intron_hProCas9Flavi-6_T2A Mcherry_AmpR_ColE1
Depositing lab: David Savage. Depositing organization: University of California, Berkeley. Publication: Profiling of engineering hotspots identifies an allosteric CRISPR-Cas9 switch. Oakes BL, Nadler DC, Flamholz A, Fellmann C, Staahl BT, Doudna JA, Savage DF. Nat Biotechnol. 2016 May 2. doi: 10.1038/nbt.3528. PubMed 27136077.
Backbone
  Vector backbone: pUC
  Backbone size (bp): 9245
  Vector type: Mammalian Expression
  Promoter: U6
Growth in bacteria
  Bacterial resistance: Ampicillin, 100 μg/mL
  Growth temperature: 37°C
  Growth strain: DH5alpha
  Copy number: High Copy
Terms and licenses: Academic/Nonprofit Terms; Industry Terms: Not Available to Industry
Depositor comments: Note: Addgene NGS unable to fully resolve CAG promoter sequence. Please refer to depositor's sequence for this section of the plasmid.
How to cite: pBLO43.3.-6_human ProCas9Flavi-6 was a gift from David Savage (Addgene plasmid # 121630 ; http://n2t.net/addgene:121630 ; RRID:Addgene_121630)
