[The description below was written by a language model from this plasmid's Addgene catalogue record and pLannotate feature annotations shown in this document.]
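Description:
pBLO43.3.-6_human ProCas9Flavi-6 is a roughly 9.2 kb pUC-based mammalian expression plasmid that carries a guide RNA cassette and an engineered Streptococcus pyogenes Cas9 on one backbone. It is propagated in E. coli at high copy from a ColE1/pUC origin with ampicillin selection (AmpR under its own bla promoter). An f1/M13 phage origin is also present. A single AAV2 ITR lies downstream of the expression cassette. With only one annotated, it appears to be a leftover from a parental vector rather than a functional packaging arrangement.

The human U6 Pol III promoter sits upstream of the S. pyogenes guide RNA scaffold. The catalogue lists the plasmid as an empty backbone with an sgRNA destination site, so the user supplies the targeting spacer. A second, Pol II unit uses a CMV enhancer, chicken β-actin promoter and hybrid intron (a CAG/CBh-type promoter, called "CMV-intron" by the depositor) to drive the human-expression ProCas9Flavi-6 coding sequence. This is annotated as a large Cas9 fragment followed, after a short gap, by a segment matching the N-terminal portion of Cas9. That order suggests a rearranged, possibly circularly permuted, protein rather than wild-type Cas9. The name hints at a pro-enzyme form linked to flaviviruses, but the record does not describe the linker or any activation mechanism. The open reading frame continues through an SV40 NLS and FLAG epitope sequences, then a T2A peptide (per the depositor's description) and mCherry, so transfected cells fluoresce red, and it ends at a bGH polyadenylation signal.

The NGS and depositor sequences give essentially identical feature maps and differ by one nucleotide in length. The depositor notes that NGS did not fully resolve the promoter region, so the depositor sequence should be consulted there.
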