Features (pLannotate 1.2.2; 21 found; start..end, strand, type, name):
      1..241     +  promoter       U6 promoter: RNA polymerase III promoter for human U6 snRNA
    286..353     +  misc_RNA       tracrRNA (fragment): trans-activating CRISPR RNA for the Streptococcus pyogenes CRISPR/Cas9 system
    360..403     +  misc_RNA       gRNA scaffold (fragment): guide RNA scaffold for the Streptococcus pyogenes CRISPR/Cas9 system
    450..735     +  enhancer       CMV enhancer: human cytomegalovirus immediate early enhancer; contains an 18-bp deletion relative to the standard CMV enhancer
    737..1014    +  promoter       chicken β-actin promoter: No description available
   1015..1243    +  intron         hybrid intron: hybrid between chicken β-actin (CBA) and minute virus of mice (MMV) introns (Gray et al., 2011)
   1294..4785    +  CDS            Cas9 (fragment): Cas9 (Csn1) endonuclease from the Streptococcus pyogenes Type II CRISPR/Cas system generates RNA-guided double strand breaks in DNA
   4810..5401    +  CDS            Cas9(N) (fragment): N-terminal portion of Streptococcus pyogenes Cas9 (Zetsche et al., 2015)
   5407..5427    +  CDS            SV40 NLS: nuclear localization signal of SV40 (simian virus 40) large T antigen
   5428..5444    +  CDS            5xFLAG (fragment): five tandem FLAG® epitope tags
   5455..5476    +  CDS            2xFLAG (fragment): two tandem FLAG® epitope tags
   5551..6258    +  CDS            mCherry: mCherry is a basic (constitutively fluorescent) red fluorescent protein published in 2004, derived from Discosoma sp.. It is reported to be a very rapidly-maturing monomer with low acid sensitivity.
   6292..6403    +  polyA_signal   bGH poly(A) signal: bovine growth hormone polyadenylation signal
   6508..6648    +  repeat_region  AAV2 ITR: inverted terminal repeat of adeno-associated virus serotype 2 inverted
   6653..6704    -  misc_feature   bom (fragment): basis of mobility region from pBR322
   6723..7103    +  rep_origin     M13 ori (sequence partly withheld): M13 bacteriophage origin of replication; arrow indicates direction of (+) strand synthesis
   7179..7228    -  misc_feature   bom (fragment): basis of mobility region from pBR322
   7330..7365    -  CDS            rop (fragment): Rop protein, which maintains plasmids at low copy number; rop
   7460..7564    +  promoter       AmpR promoter: bla
   7565..8425    +  CDS            AmpR: β-lactamase; bla; confers resistance to ampicillin, carbenicillin, and related antibiotics
   8596..9184    +  rep_origin     ori: high-copy-number ColE1/pMB1/pBR322/pUC origin of replication
>Addgene plasmid #121630 | pBLO43.3.-6_human ProCas9Flavi-6 | depositor full sequence | sequence record 231661 | pBLO43.3.-6_human ProCas9Flavi-6 sequence 9245 bps
GAGGGCCTATTTCCCATGATTCCTTCATATTTGCATATACGATACAAGGCTGTTAGAGAGATAATTGGAA
TTAATTTGACTGTAAACACAAAGATATTAGTACAAAATACGTGACGTAGAAAGTAATAATTTCTTGGGTA
GTTTGCAGTTTTAAAATTATGTTTTAAAATGGACTATCATATGCTTACCGTAACTTGAAAGTATTTCGAT
TTCTTGGCTTTATATATCTTGTGGAAAGGACGAAACACCGGGTCTTCGAGAAGACCTGTTTAAGAGCTAT
GCTGGAAACAGCATAGCAAGTTTAAATAAGGCTAGTCCGTTATCAACTTGAAAAAGTGGCACCGAGTCGG
TGCTTTTTTGTTTTAGAGCTAGAAATAGCAAGTTAAAATAAGGCTAGTCCGTTTTTAGCGCGTGCGCCAA
TTCTGCAGACAAATGGCTCTAGAGGTACCCGTTACATAACTTACGGTAAATGGCCCGCCTGGCTGACCGC
CCAACGACCCCCGCCCATTGACGTCAATAGTAACGCCAATAGGGACTTTCCATTGACGTCAATGGGTGGA
GTATTTACGGTAAACTGCCCACTTGGCAGTACATCAAGTGTATCATATGCCAAGTACGCCCCCTATTGAC
GTCAATGACGGTAAATGGCCCGCCTGGCATTGTGCCCAGTACATGACCTTATGGGACTTTCCTACTTGGC
AGTACATCTACGTATTAGTCATCGCTATTACCATGGTCGAGGTGAGCCCCACGTTCTGCTTCACTCTCCC
CATCTCCCCCCCCTCCCCACCCCCAATTTTGTATTTATTTATTTTTTAATTATTTTGTGCAGCGATGGGG
GCGGGGGGGGGGGGGGGGCGCGCGCCAGGCGGGGCGGGGCGGGGCGAGGGGCGGGGCGGGGCGAGGCGGA
GAGGTGCGGCGGCAGCCAATCAGAGCGGCGCGCTCCGAAAGTTTCCTTTTATGGCGAGGCGGCGGCGGCG
GCGGCCCTATAAAAAGCGAAGCGCGCGGCGGGCGGGAGTCGCTGCGACGCTGCCTTCGCCCCGTGCCCCG
CTCCGCCGCCGCCTCGCGCCGCCCGCCCCGGCTCTGACTGACCGCGTTACTCCCACAGGTGAGCGGGCGG
GACGGCCCTTCTCCTCCGGGCTGTAATTAGCTGAGCAAGAGGTAAGGGTTTAAGGGATGGTTGGTTGGTG
GGGTATTAATGTTTAATTACCTGGAGCACCTGCCTGAAATCACTTTTTTTCAGGTTGGACCGGTGCCACC
ATGGCCCCAAAGAAGAAGCGGAAGGTCAGCGCTAACCCCATCAACGCCAGCGGCGTGGACGCCAAGGCCA
TCCTGTCTGCCAGACTGAGCAAGAGCAGACGGCTGGAAAATCTGATCGCCCAGCTGCCCGGCGAGAAGAA
GAATGGCCTGTTCGGAAACCTGATTGCCCTGAGCCTGGGCCTGACCCCCAACTTCAAGAGCAACTTCGAC
CTGGCCGAGGATGCCAAACTGCAGCTGAGCAAGGACACCTACGACGACGACCTGGACAACCTGCTGGCCC
AGATCGGCGACCAGTACGCCGACCTGTTTCTGGCCGCCAAGAACCTGTCCGACGCCATCCTGCTGAGCGA
CATCCTGAGAGTGAACACCGAGATCACCAAGGCCCCCCTGAGCGCCTCTATGATCAAGAGATACGACGAG
CACCACCAGGACCTGACCCTGCTGAAAGCTCTCGTGCGGCAGCAGCTGCCTGAGAAGTACAAAGAGATTT
TCTTCGACCAGAGCAAGAACGGCTACGCCGGCTACATTGACGGCGGAGCCAGCCAGGAAGAGTTCTACAA
GTTCATCAAGCCCATCCTGGAAAAGATGGACGGCACCGAGGAACTGCTCGTGAAGCTGAACAGAGAGGAC
CTGCTGCGGAAGCAGCGGACCTTCGACAACGGCAGCATCCCCCACCAGATCCACCTGGGAGAGCTGCACG
CCATTCTGCGGCGGCAGGAAGATTTTTACCCATTCCTGAAGGACAACCGGGAAAAGATCGAGAAGATCCT
GACCTTCCGCATCCCCTACTACGTGGGCCCTCTGGCCAGGGGAAACAGCAGATTCGCCTGGATGACCAGA
AAGAGCGAGGAAACCATCACCCCCTGGAACTTCGAGGAAGTGGTGGACAAGGGCGCTTCCGCCCAGAGCT
TCATCGAGCGGATGACCAACTTCGATAAGAACCTGCCCAACGAGAAGGTGCTGCCCAAGCACAGCCTGCT
GTACGAGTACTTCACCGTGTATAACGAGCTGACCAAAGTGAAATACGTGACCGAGGGAATGAGAAAGCCC
GCCTTCCTGAGCGGCGAGCAGAAAAAGGCCATCGTGGACCTGCTGTTCAAGACCAACCGGAAAGTGACCG
TGAAGCAGCTGAAAGAGGACTACTTCAAGAAAATCGAGTGCTTCGACTCCGTGGAAATCTCCGGCGTGGA
AGATCGGTTCAACGCCTCCCTGGGCACATACCACGATCTGCTGAAAATTATCAAGGACAAGGACTTCCTG
GACAATGAGGAAAACGAGGACATTCTGGAAGATATCGTGCTGACCCTGACACTGTTTGAGGACAGAGAGA
TGATCGAGGAACGGCTGAAAACCTATGCCCACCTGTTCGACGACAAAGTGATGAAGCAGCTGAAGCGGCG
GAGATACACCGGCTGGGGCAGGCTGAGCCGGAAGCTGATCAACGGCATCCGGGACAAGCAGTCCGGCAAG
ACAATCCTGGATTTCCTGAAGTCCGACGGCTTCGCCAACAGAAACTTCATGCAGCTGATCCACGACGACA
GCCTGACCTTTAAAGAGGACATCCAGAAAGCCCAGGTGTCCGGCCAGGGCGATAGCCTGCACGAGCACAT
TGCCAATCTGGCCGGCAGCCCCGCCATTAAGAAGGGCATCCTGCAGACAGTGAAGGTGGTGGACGAGCTC
GTGAAAGTGATGGGCCGGCACAAGCCCGAGAACATCGTGATCGAAATGGCCAGAGAGAACCAGACCACCC
AGAAGGGACAGAAGAACAGCCGCGAGAGAATGAAGCGGATCGAAGAGGGCATCAAAGAGCTGGGCAGCCA
GATCCTGAAAGAACACCCCGTGGAAAACACCCAGCTGCAGAACGAGAAGCTGTACCTGTACTACCTGCAG
AATGGGCGGGATATGTACGTGGACCAGGAACTGGACATCAACCGGCTGTCCGACTACGATGTGGACCATA
TCGTGCCTCAGAGCTTTCTGAAGGACGACTCCATCGACAACAAGGTGCTGACCAGAAGCGACAAGAACCG
GGGCAAGAGCGACAACGTGCCCTCCGAAGAGGTCGTGAAGAAGATGAAGAACTACTGGCGGCAGCTGCTG
AACGCCAAGCTGATTACCCAGAGAAAGTTCGACAATCTGACCAAGGCCGAGAGAGGCGGCCTGAGCGAAC
TGGATAAGGCCGGCTTCATCAAGAGACAGCTGGTGGAAACCCGGCAGATCACAAAGCACGTGGCACAGAT
CCTGGACTCCCGGATGAACACTAAGTACGACGAGAATGACAAGCTGATCCGGGAAGTGAAAGTGATCACC
CTGAAGTCCAAGCTGGTGTCCGATTTCCGGAAGGATTTCCAGTTTTACAAAGTGCGCGAGATCAACAACT
ACCACCACGCCCACGACGCCTACCTGAACGCCGTCGTGGGAACCGCCCTGATCAAAAAGTACCCTAAGCT
GGAAAGCGAGTTCGTGTACGGCGACTACAAGGTGTACGACGTGCGGAAGATGATCGCCAAGAGCGAGCAG
GAAATCGGCAAGGCTACCGCCAAGTACTTCTTCTACAGCAACATCATGAACTTTTTCAAGACCGAGATTA
CCCTGGCCAACGGCGAGATCCGGAAGCGGCCTCTGATCGAGACAAACGGCGAAACCGGGGAGATCGTGTG
GGATAAGGGCCGGGATTTTGCCACCGTGCGGAAAGTGCTGAGCATGCCCCAAGTGAATATCGTGAAAAAG
ACCGAGGTGCAGACAGGCGGCTTCAGCAAAGAGTCTATCCTGCCCAAGAGGAACAGCGATAAGCTGATCG
CCAGAAAGAAGGACTGGGACCCTAAGAAGTACGGCGGCTTCGACAGCCCCACCGTGGCCTATTCTGTGCT
GGTGGTGGCCAAAGTGGAAAAGGGCAAGTCCAAGAAACTGAAGAGTGTGAAAGAGCTGCTGGGGATCACC
ATCATGGAAAGAAGCAGCTTCGAGAAGAATCCCATCGACTTTCTGGAAGCCAAGGGCTACAAAGAAGTGA
AAAAGGACCTGATCATCAAGCTGCCTAAGTACTCCCTGTTCGAGCTGGAAAACGGCCGGAAGAGAATGCT
GGCCTCTGCCGGCGAACTGCAGAAGGGAAACGAACTGGCCCTGCCCTCCAAATATGTGAACTTCCTGTAC
CTGGCCAGCCACTATGAGAAGCTGAAGGGCTCCCCCGAGGATAATGAGCAGAAACAGCTGTTTGTGGAAC
AGCACAAGCACTACCTGGACGAGATCATCGAGCAGATCAGCGAGTTCTCCAAGAGAGTGATCCTGGCCGA
CGCTAATCTGGACAAAGTGCTGTCCGCCTACAACAAGCACCGGGATAAGCCCATCAGAGAGCAGGCCGAG
AATATCATCCACCTGTTTACCCTGACCAATCTGGGAGCCCCTGCCGCCTTCAAGTACTTTGACACCACCA
TCGACCGGAAGAGGTACACCAGCACCAAAGAGGTGCTGGACGCCACCCTGATCCACCAGAGCATCACCGG
CCTGTACGAGACACGGATCGACCTGAAACAAAAGAAACGCGGAGGCAAGGACAAGAAGTACAGCATCGGC
CTGGACATCGGCACCAACTCTGTGGGCTGGGCCGTGATCACCGACGAGTACAAGGTGCCCAGCAAGAAAT
TCAAGGTGCTGGGCAACACCGACCGGCACAGCATCAAGAAGAACCTGATCGGAGCCCTGCTGTTCGACAG
CGGCGAAACAGCCGAGGCCACCCGGCTGAAGAGAACCGCCAGAAGAAGATACACCAGACGGAAGAACCGG
ATCTGCTATCTGCAAGAGATCTTCAGCAACGAGATGGCCAAGGTGGACGACAGCTTCTTCCACAGACTGG
AAGAGTCCTTCCTGGTGGAAGAGGATAAGAAGCACGAGCGGCACCCCATCTTCGGCAACATCGTGGACGA
GGTGGCCTACCACGAGAAGTACCCCACCATCTACCACCTGAGAAAGAAACTGGTGGACAGCACCGACAAG
GCCGACCTGCGGCTGATCTATCTGGCCCTGGCCCACATGATCAAGTTCCGGGGCCACTTCCTGATCGAGG
GCGACCTGAACCCCGACAACAGCGACGTGGACAAGCTGTTCATCCAGCTGGTGCAGACCTACAACCAGCT
GTTCGAGGAAACTAGTCCAAAAAAGAAGAGAAAGGTAGATTACAAAGATGACGATGACAAAGACTACAAG
GATGATGATGATAAGGGATCCGAATCCGGCAGTGGAGAGGGCAGAGGAAGTCTGCTAACATGCGGTGACG
TCGAGGAGAATCCTGGCCCAATGGTGAGCAAGGGCGAGGAGGATAACATGGCCATCATCAAGGAGTTCAT
GCGCTTCAAGGTGCACATGGAGGGCTCCGTGAACGGCCACGAGTTCGAGATCGAGGGCGAGGGCGAGGGC
CGCCCCTACGAGGGCACCCAGACCGCCAAGCTGAAGGTGACCAAGGGTGGCCCCCTGCCCTTCGCCTGGG
ACATCCTGTCCCCTCAGTTCATGTACGGCTCCAAGGCCTACGTGAAGCACCCCGCCGACATCCCCGACTA
CTTGAAGCTGTCCTTCCCCGAGGGCTTCAAGTGGGAGCGCGTGATGAACTTCGAGGACGGCGGCGTGGTG
ACCGTGACCCAGGACTCCTCCCTGCAGGACGGCGAGTTCATCTACAAGGTGAAGCTGCGCGGCACCAACT
TCCCCTCCGACGGCCCCGTAATGCAGAAGAAAACCATGGGCTGGGAGGCCTCCTCCGAGCGGATGTACCC
CGAGGACGGCGCCCTGAAGGGCGAGATCAAGCAGAGGCTGAAGCTGAAGGACGGCGGCCACTACGACGCT
GAGGTCAAGACCACCTACAAGGCCAAGAAGCCCGTGCAGCTGCCCGGCGCCTACAACGTCAACATCAAGT
TGGACATCACCTCCCACAACGAGGACTACACCATCGTGGAACAGTACGAACGCGCCGAGGGCCGCCACTC
CACCGGCGGCATGGACGAGCTGTACAAGTAAGAATTCCTAGAGCTCGCTGATCAGCCTCGACTGTGCCTT
CTAGTTGCCAGCCATCTGTTGTTTGCCCCTCCCCCGTGCCTTCCTTGACCCTGGAAGGTGCCACTCCCAC
TGTCCTTTCCTAATAAAATGAGGAAATTGCATCGCATTGTCTGAGTAGGTGTCATTCTATTCTGGGGGGT
GGGGTGGGGCAGGACAGCAAGGGGGAGGATTGGGAAGAGAATAGCAGGCATGCTGGGGAGCGGCCGCAGG
AACCCCTAGTGATGGAGTTGGCCACTCCCTCTCTGCGCGCTCGCTCGCTCACTGAGGCCGGGCGACCAAA
GGTCGCCCGACGCCCGGGCTTTGCCCGGGCGGCCTCAGTGAGCGAGCGAGCGCGCAGCTGCCTGCAGGGG
CGCCTGATGCGGTATTTTCTCCTTACGCATCTGTGCGGTATTTCACACCGCATA
[142 nt withheld, positions 6705-6846]
C
[141 nt withheld, positions 6848-6988]
CCTTTGACGTTGGAGTCCACGTTCTTT
[37 nt withheld, positions 7016-7052]
ACCCTATCTCGGGCTATTCTTTTGATTTATAAGGGATTTTGCCGATTTCGGCCTATTGGTTAAAAAATGA
GCTGATTTAACAAAAATTTAACGCGAATTTTAACAAAATATTAACGTTTACAATTTTATGGTGCACTCTC
AGTACAATCTGCTCTGATGCCGCATAGTTAAGCCAGCCCCGACACCCGCCAACACCCGCTGACGCGCCCT
GACGGGCTTGTCTGCTCCCGGCATCCGCTTACAGACAAGCTGTGACCGTCTCCGGGAGCTGCATGTGTCA
GAGGTTTTCACCGTCATCACCGAAACGCGCGAGACGAAAGGGCCTCGTGATACGCCTATTTTTATAGGTT
AATGTCATGATAATAATGGTTTCTTAGACGTCAGGTGGCACTTTTCGGGGAAATGTGCGCGGAACCCCTA
TTTGTTTATTTTTCTAAATACATTCAAATATGTATCCGCTCATGAGACAATAACCCTGATAAATGCTTCA
ATAATATTGAAAAAGGAAGAGTATGAGTATTCAACATTTCCGTGTCGCCCTTATTCCCTTTTTTGCGGCA
TTTTGCCTTCCTGTTTTTGCTCACCCAGAAACGCTGGTGAAAGTAAAAGATGCTGAAGATCAGTTGGGTG
CACGAGTGGGTTACATCGAACTGGATCTCAACAGCGGTAAGATCCTTGAGAGTTTTCGCCCCGAAGAACG
TTTTCCAATGATGAGCACTTTTAAAGTTCTGCTATGTGGCGCGGTATTATCCCGTATTGACGCCGGGCAA
GAGCAACTCGGTCGCCGCATACACTATTCTCAGAATGACTTGGTTGAGTACTCACCAGTCACAGAAAAGC
ATCTTACGGATGGCATGACAGTAAGAGAATTATGCAGTGCTGCCATAACCATGAGTGATAACACTGCGGC
CAACTTACTTCTGACAACGATCGGAGGACCGAAGGAGCTAACCGCTTTTTTGCACAACATGGGGGATCAT
GTAACTCGCCTTGATCGTTGGGAACCGGAGCTGAATGAAGCCATACCAAACGACGAGCGTGACACCACGA
TGCCTGTAGCAATGGCAACAACGTTGCGCAAACTATTAACTGGCGAACTACTTACTCTAGCTTCCCGGCA
ACAATTAATAGACTGGATGGAGGCGGATAAAGTTGCAGGACCACTTCTGCGCTCGGCCCTTCCGGCTGGC
TGGTTTATTGCTGATAAATCTGGAGCCGGTGAGCGTGGAAGCCGCGGTATCATTGCAGCACTGGGGCCAG
ATGGTAAGCCCTCCCGTATCGTAGTTATCTACACGACGGGGAGTCAGGCAACTATGGATGAACGAAATAG
ACAGATCGCTGAGATAGGTGCCTCACTGATTAAGCATTGGTAACTGTCAGACCAAGTTTACTCATATATA
CTTTAGATTGATTTAAAACTTCATTTTTAATTTAAAAGGATCTAGGTGAAGATCCTTTTTGATAATCTCA
TGACCAAAATCCCTTAACGTGAGTTTTCGTTCCACTGAGCGTCAGACCCCGTAGAAAAGATCAAAGGATC
TTCTTGAGATCCTTTTTTTCTGCGCGTAATCTGCTGCTTGCAAACAAAAAAACCACCGCTACCAGCGGTG
GTTTGTTTGCCGGATCAAGAGCTACCAACTCTTTTTCCGAAGGTAACTGGCTTCAGCAGAGCGCAGATAC
CAAATACTGTCCTTCTAGTGTAGCCGTAGTTAGGCCACCACTTCAAGAACTCTGTAGCACCGCCTACATA
CCTCGCTCTGCTAATCCTGTTACCAGTGGCTGCTGCCAGTGGCGATAAGTCGTGTCTTACCGGGTTGGAC
TCAAGACGATAGTTACCGGATAAGGCGCAGCGGTCGGGCTGAACGGGGGGTTCGTGCACACAGCCCAGCT
TGGAGCGAACGACCTACACCGAACTGAGATACCTACAGCGTGAGCTATGAGAAAGCGCCACGCTTCCCGA
AGGGAGAAAGGCGGACAGGTATCCGGTAAGCGGCAGGGTCGGAACAGGAGAGCGCACGAGGGAGCTTCCA
GGGGGAAACGCCTGGTATCTTTATAGTCCTGTCGGGTTTCGCCACCTCTGACTTGAGCGTCGATTTTTGT
GATGCTCGTCAGGGGGGCGGAGCCTATGGAAAAACGCCAGCAACGCGGCCTTTTTACGGTTCCTGGCCTT
TTGCTGGCCTTTTGCTCACATGT
