Features (pLannotate 1.2.2; 21 found; start..end, strand, type, name):
      1..241     +  promoter       U6 promoter: RNA polymerase III promoter for human U6 snRNA
    286..353     +  misc_RNA       tracrRNA (fragment): trans-activating CRISPR RNA for the Streptococcus pyogenes CRISPR/Cas9 system
    360..403     +  misc_RNA       gRNA scaffold (fragment): guide RNA scaffold for the Streptococcus pyogenes CRISPR/Cas9 system
    450..735     +  enhancer       CMV enhancer: human cytomegalovirus immediate early enhancer; contains an 18-bp deletion relative to the standard CMV enhancer
    737..1014    +  promoter       chicken β-actin promoter: No description available
   1015..1242    +  intron         hybrid intron: hybrid between chicken β-actin (CBA) and minute virus of mice (MMV) introns (Gray et al., 2011)
   1293..4784    +  CDS            Cas9 (fragment): Cas9 (Csn1) endonuclease from the Streptococcus pyogenes Type II CRISPR/Cas system generates RNA-guided double strand breaks in DNA
   4809..5400    +  CDS            Cas9(N) (fragment): N-terminal portion of Streptococcus pyogenes Cas9 (Zetsche et al., 2015)
   5406..5426    +  CDS            SV40 NLS: nuclear localization signal of SV40 (simian virus 40) large T antigen
   5427..5443    +  CDS            5xFLAG (fragment): five tandem FLAG® epitope tags
   5454..5475    +  CDS            2xFLAG (fragment): two tandem FLAG® epitope tags
   5550..6257    +  CDS            mCherry: mCherry is a basic (constitutively fluorescent) red fluorescent protein published in 2004, derived from Discosoma sp.. It is reported to be a very rapidly-maturing monomer with low acid sensitivity.
   6291..6402    +  polyA_signal   bGH poly(A) signal: bovine growth hormone polyadenylation signal
   6507..6647    +  repeat_region  AAV2 ITR: inverted terminal repeat of adeno-associated virus serotype 2 inverted
   6652..6703    -  misc_feature   bom (fragment): basis of mobility region from pBR322
   6722..7177    +  rep_origin     f1 ori (sequence partly withheld): f1 bacteriophage origin of replication; arrow indicates direction of (+) strand synthesis
   7178..7227    -  misc_feature   bom (fragment): basis of mobility region from pBR322
   7329..7364    -  CDS            rop (fragment): Rop protein, which maintains plasmids at low copy number; rop
   7459..7563    +  promoter       AmpR promoter: bla
   7564..8424    +  CDS            AmpR: β-lactamase; bla; confers resistance to ampicillin, carbenicillin, and related antibiotics
   8595..9183    +  rep_origin     ori: high-copy-number ColE1/pMB1/pBR322/pUC origin of replication
>Addgene plasmid #121630 | pBLO43.3.-6_human ProCas9Flavi-6 | addgene full sequence | sequence record 237464 | Addgene NGS Result
GAGGGCCTATTTCCCATGATTCCTTCATATTTGCATATACGATACAAGGCTGTTAGAGAGATAATTGGAA
TTAATTTGACTGTAAACACAAAGATATTAGTACAAAATACGTGACGTAGAAAGTAATAATTTCTTGGGTA
GTTTGCAGTTTTAAAATTATGTTTTAAAATGGACTATCATATGCTTACCGTAACTTGAAAGTATTTCGAT
TTCTTGGCTTTATATATCTTGTGGAAAGGACGAAACACCGGGTCTTCGAGAAGACCTGTTTAAGAGCTAT
GCTGGAAACAGCATAGCAAGTTTAAATAAGGCTAGTCCGTTATCAACTTGAAAAAGTGGCACCGAGTCGG
TGCTTTTTTGTTTTAGAGCTAGAAATAGCAAGTTAAAATAAGGCTAGTCCGTTTTTAGCGCGTGCGCCAA
TTCTGCAGACAAATGGCTCTAGAGGTACCCGTTACATAACTTACGGTAAATGGCCCGCCTGGCTGACCGC
CCAACGACCCCCGCCCATTGACGTCAATAGTAACGCCAATAGGGACTTTCCATTGACGTCAATGGGTGGA
GTATTTACGGTAAACTGCCCACTTGGCAGTACATCAAGTGTATCATATGCCAAGTACGCCCCCTATTGAC
GTCAATGACGGTAAATGGCCCGCCTGGCATTGTGCCCAGTACATGACCTTATGGGACTTTCCTACTTGGC
AGTACATCTACGTATTAGTCATCGCTATTACCATGGTCGAGGTGAGCCCCACGTTCTGCTTCACTCTCCC
CATCTCCCCCCCCTCCCCACCCCCAATTTTGTATTTATTTATTTTTTAATTATTTTGTGCAGCGATGGGG
GCGGGGGGGGGGGGGGGGCGCGCGCCRGGSGGGGSGGGGSGGGGSGRGGGGSGGGGSGGGGSGRGGSGGR
GAGGKGCGGCGGCAGCCAATCAGAGCGGCGCGCTCCGAAAGTTTCCTTTTATGGCGAGGCGGCGGCGGCG
GCGGCCCTATAAAAAGCGAAGCGCGCGGCGGGCGGGAGTCGCTGCGCGCTGCCTTCGCCCCGTGCCCCGC
TCCGCCGCCGCCTCGCGCCGCCCGCCCCGGCTCTGACTGACCGCGTTACTCCCACAGGTGAGCGGGCGGG
ACGGCCCTTCTCCTCCGGGCTGTAATTAGCTGAGCAAGAGGTAAGGGTTTAAGGGATGGTTGGTTGGTGG
GGTATTAATGTTTAATTACCTGGAGCACCTGCCTGAAATCACTTTTTTTCAGGTTGGACCGGTGCCACCA
TGGCCCCAAAGAAGAAGCGGAAGGTCAGCGCTAACCCCATCAACGCCAGCGGCGTGGACGCCAAGGCCAT
CCTGTCTGCCAGACTGAGCAAGAGCAGACGGCTGGAAAATCTGATCGCCCAGCTGCCCGGCGAGAAGAAG
AATGGCCTGTTCGGAAACCTGATTGCCCTGAGCCTGGGCCTGACCCCCAACTTCAAGAGCAACTTCGACC
TGGCCGAGGATGCCAAACTGCAGCTGAGCAAGGACACCTACGACGACGACCTGGACAACCTGCTGGCCCA
GATCGGCGACCAGTACGCCGACCTGTTTCTGGCCGCCAAGAACCTGTCCGACGCCATCCTGCTGAGCGAC
ATCCTGAGAGTGAACACCGAGATCACCAAGGCCCCCCTGAGCGCCTCTATGATCAAGAGATACGACGAGC
ACCACCAGGACCTGACCCTGCTGAAAGCTCTCGTGCGGCAGCAGCTGCCTGAGAAGTACAAAGAGATTTT
CTTCGACCAGAGCAAGAACGGCTACGCCGGCTACATTGACGGCGGAGCCAGCCAGGAAGAGTTCTACAAG
TTCATCAAGCCCATCCTGGAAAAGATGGACGGCACCGAGGAACTGCTCGTGAAGCTGAACAGAGAGGACC
TGCTGCGGAAGCAGCGGACCTTCGACAACGGCAGCATCCCCCACCAGATCCACCTGGGAGAGCTGCACGC
CATTCTGCGGCGGCAGGAAGATTTTTACCCATTCCTGAAGGACAACCGGGAAAAGATCGAGAAGATCCTG
ACCTTCCGCATCCCCTACTACGTGGGCCCTCTGGCCAGGGGAAACAGCAGATTCGCCTGGATGACCAGAA
AGAGCGAGGAAACCATCACCCCCTGGAACTTCGAGGAAGTGGTGGACAAGGGCGCTTCCGCCCAGAGCTT
CATCGAGCGGATGACCAACTTCGATAAGAACCTGCCCAACGAGAAGGTGCTGCCCAAGCACAGCCTGCTG
TACGAGTACTTCACCGTGTATAACGAGCTGACCAAAGTGAAATACGTGACCGAGGGAATGAGAAAGCCCG
CCTTCCTGAGCGGCGAGCAGAAAAAGGCCATCGTGGACCTGCTGTTCAAGACCAACCGGAAAGTGACCGT
GAAGCAGCTGAAAGAGGACTACTTCAAGAAAATCGAGTGCTTCGACTCCGTGGAAATCTCCGGCGTGGAA
GATCGGTTCAACGCCTCCCTGGGCACATACCACGATCTGCTGAAAATTATCAAGGACAAGGACTTCCTGG
ACAATGAGGAAAACGAGGACATTCTGGAAGATATCGTGCTGACCCTGACACTGTTTGAGGACAGAGAGAT
GATCGAGGAACGGCTGAAAACCTATGCCCACCTGTTCGACGACAAAGTGATGAAGCAGCTGAAGCGGCGG
AGATACACCGGCTGGGGCAGGCTGAGCCGGAAGCTGATCAACGGCATCCGGGACAAGCAGTCCGGCAAGA
CAATCCTGGATTTCCTGAAGTCCGACGGCTTCGCCAACAGAAACTTCATGCAGCTGATCCACGACGACAG
CCTGACCTTTAAAGAGGACATCCAGAAAGCCCAGGTGTCCGGCCAGGGCGATAGCCTGCACGAGCACATT
GCCAATCTGGCCGGCAGCCCCGCCATTAAGAAGGGCATCCTGCAGACAGTGAAGGTGGTGGACGAGCTCG
TGAAAGTGATGGGCCGGCACAAGCCCGAGAACATCGTGATCGAAATGGCCAGAGAGAACCAGACCACCCA
GAAGGGACAGAAGAACAGCCGCGAGAGAATGAAGCGGATCGAAGAGGGCATCAAAGAGCTGGGCAGCCAG
ATCCTGAAAGAACACCCCGTGGAAAACACCCAGCTGCAGAACGAGAAGCTGTACCTGTACTACCTGCAGA
ATGGGCGGGATATGTACGTGGACCAGGAACTGGACATCAACCGGCTGTCCGACTACGATGTGGACCATAT
CGTGCCTCAGAGCTTTCTGAAGGACGACTCCATCGACAACAAGGTGCTGACCAGAAGCGACAAGAACCGG
GGCAAGAGCGACAACGTGCCCTCCGAAGAGGTCGTGAAGAAGATGAAGAACTACTGGCGGCAGCTGCTGA
ACGCCAAGCTGATTACCCAGAGAAAGTTCGACAATCTGACCAAGGCCGAGAGAGGCGGCCTGAGCGAACT
GGATAAGGCCGGCTTCATCAAGAGACAGCTGGTGGAAACCCGGCAGATCACAAAGCACGTGGCACAGATC
CTGGACTCCCGGATGAACACTAAGTACGACGAGAATGACAAGCTGATCCGGGAAGTGAAAGTGATCACCC
TGAAGTCCAAGCTGGTGTCCGATTTCCGGAAGGATTTCCAGTTTTACAAAGTGCGCGAGATCAACAACTA
CCACCACGCCCACGACGCCTACCTGAACGCCGTCGTGGGAACCGCCCTGATCAAAAAGTACCCTAAGCTG
GAAAGCGAGTTCGTGTACGGCGACTACAAGGTGTACGACGTGCGGAAGATGATCGCCAAGAGCGAGCAGG
AAATCGGCAAGGCTACCGCCAAGTACTTCTTCTACAGCAACATCATGAACTTTTTCAAGACCGAGATTAC
CCTGGCCAACGGCGAGATCCGGAAGCGGCCTCTGATCGAGACAAACGGCGAAACCGGGGAGATCGTGTGG
GATAAGGGCCGGGATTTTGCCACCGTGCGGAAAGTGCTGAGCATGCCCCAAGTGAATATCGTGAAAAAGA
CCGAGGTGCAGACAGGCGGCTTCAGCAAAGAGTCTATCCTGCCCAAGAGGAACAGCGATAAGCTGATCGC
CAGAAAGAAGGACTGGGACCCTAAGAAGTACGGCGGCTTCGACAGCCCCACCGTGGCCTATTCTGTGCTG
GTGGTGGCCAAAGTGGAAAAGGGCAAGTCCAAGAAACTGAAGAGTGTGAAAGAGCTGCTGGGGATCACCA
TCATGGAAAGAAGCAGCTTCGAGAAGAATCCCATCGACTTTCTGGAAGCCAAGGGCTACAAAGAAGTGAA
AAAGGACCTGATCATCAAGCTGCCTAAGTACTCCCTGTTCGAGCTGGAAAACGGCCGGAAGAGAATGCTG
GCCTCTGCCGGCGAACTGCAGAAGGGAAACGAACTGGCCCTGCCCTCCAAATATGTGAACTTCCTGTACC
TGGCCAGCCACTATGAGAAGCTGAAGGGCTCCCCCGAGGATAATGAGCAGAAACAGCTGTTTGTGGAACA
GCACAAGCACTACCTGGACGAGATCATCGAGCAGATCAGCGAGTTCTCCAAGAGAGTGATCCTGGCCGAC
GCTAATCTGGACAAAGTGCTGTCCGCCTACAACAAGCACCGGGATAAGCCCATCAGAGAGCAGGCCGAGA
ATATCATCCACCTGTTTACCCTGACCAATCTGGGAGCCCCTGCCGCCTTCAAGTACTTTGACACCACCAT
CGACCGGAAGAGGTACACCAGCACCAAAGAGGTGCTGGACGCCACCCTGATCCACCAGAGCATCACCGGC
CTGTACGAGACACGGATCGACCTGAAACAAAAGAAACGCGGAGGCAAGGACAAGAAGTACAGCATCGGCC
TGGACATCGGCACCAACTCTGTGGGCTGGGCCGTGATCACCGACGAGTACAAGGTGCCCAGCAAGAAATT
CAAGGTGCTGGGCAACACCGACCGGCACAGCATCAAGAAGAACCTGATCGGAGCCCTGCTGTTCGACAGC
GGCGAAACAGCCGAGGCCACCCGGCTGAAGAGAACCGCCAGAAGAAGATACACCAGACGGAAGAACCGGA
TCTGCTATCTGCAAGAGATCTTCAGCAACGAGATGGCCAAGGTGGACGACAGCTTCTTCCACAGACTGGA
AGAGTCCTTCCTGGTGGAAGAGGATAAGAAGCACGAGCGGCACCCCATCTTCGGCAACATCGTGGACGAG
GTGGCCTACCACGAGAAGTACCCCACCATCTACCACCTGAGAAAGAAACTGGTGGACAGCACCGACAAGG
CCGACCTGCGGCTGATCTATCTGGCCCTGGCCCACATGATCAAGTTCCGGGGCCACTTCCTGATCGAGGG
CGACCTGAACCCCGACAACAGCGACGTGGACAAGCTGTTCATCCAGCTGGTGCAGACCTACAACCAGCTG
TTCGAGGAAACTAGTCCAAAAAAGAAGAGAAAGGTAGATTACAAAGATGACGATGACAAAGACTACAAGG
ATGATGATGATAAGGGATCCGAATCCGGCAGTGGAGAGGGCAGAGGAAGTCTGCTAACATGCGGTGACGT
CGAGGAGAATCCTGGCCCAATGGTGAGCAAGGGCGAGGAGGATAACATGGCCATCATCAAGGAGTTCATG
CGCTTCAAGGTGCACATGGAGGGCTCCGTGAACGGCCACGAGTTCGAGATCGAGGGCGAGGGCGAGGGCC
GCCCCTACGAGGGCACCCAGACCGCCAAGCTGAAGGTGACCAAGGGTGGCCCCCTGCCCTTCGCCTGGGA
CATCCTGTCCCCTCAGTTCATGTACGGCTCCAAGGCCTACGTGAAGCACCCCGCCGACATCCCCGACTAC
TTGAAGCTGTCCTTCCCCGAGGGCTTCAAGTGGGAGCGCGTGATGAACTTCGAGGACGGCGGCGTGGTGA
CCGTGACCCAGGACTCCTCCCTGCAGGACGGCGAGTTCATCTACAAGGTGAAGCTGCGCGGCACCAACTT
CCCCTCCGACGGCCCCGTAATGCAGAAGAAAACCATGGGCTGGGAGGCCTCCTCCGAGCGGATGTACCCC
GAGGACGGCGCCCTGAAGGGCGAGATCAAGCAGAGGCTGAAGCTGAAGGACGGCGGCCACTACGACGCTG
AGGTCAAGACCACCTACAAGGCCAAGAAGCCCGTGCAGCTGCCCGGCGCCTACAACGTCAACATCAAGTT
GGACATCACCTCCCACAACGAGGACTACACCATCGTGGAACAGTACGAACGCGCCGAGGGCCGCCACTCC
ACCGGCGGCATGGACGAGCTGTACAAGTAAGAATTCCTAGAGCTCGCTGATCAGCCTCGACTGTGCCTTC
TAGTTGCCAGCCATCTGTTGTTTGCCCCTCCCCCGTGCCTTCCTTGACCCTGGAAGGTGCCACTCCCACT
GTCCTTTCCTAATAAAATGAGGAAATTGCATCGCATTGTCTGAGTAGGTGTCATTCTATTCTGGGGGGTG
GGGTGGGGCAGGACAGCAAGGGGGAGGATTGGGAAGAGAATAGCAGGCATGCTGGGGAGCGGCCGCAGGA
ACCCCTAGTGATGGAGTTGGCCACTCCCTCTCTGCGCGCTCGCTCGCTCACTGAGGCCGGGCGACCAAAG
GTCGCCCGACGCCCGGGCTTTGCCCGGGCGGCCTCAGTGAGCGAGCGAGCGCGCAGCTGCCTGCAGGGGC
GCCTGATGCGGTATTTTCTCCTTACGCATCTGTGCGGTATTTCACACCGCATA
[95 nt withheld, positions 6704-6798]
T
[46 nt withheld, positions 6800-6845]
C
[141 nt withheld, positions 6847-6987]
CCTTTGACGTTGGAGTCCACGTTCTTT
[37 nt withheld, positions 7015-7051]
ACTCTATCTCGGGCTATTCTTTTGATTTATAAGGGATTTTGCCGATTTCGGTCTATTGGTTAAAAAATGA
GCTGATTTAACAAAAATTTAACGCGAATTTTAACAAAATATTAACGTTTACAATTTTATGGTGCACTCTC
AGTACAATCTGCTCTGATGCCGCATAGTTAAGCCAGCCCCGACACCCGCCAACACCCGCTGACGCGCCCT
GACGGGCTTGTCTGCTCCCGGCATCCGCTTACAGACAAGCTGTGACCGTCTCCGGGAGCTGCATGTGTCA
GAGGTTTTCACCGTCATCACCGAAACGCGCGAGACGAAAGGGCCTCGTGATACGCCTATTTTTATAGGTT
AATGTCATGATAATAATGGTTTCTTAGACGTCAGGTGGCACTTTTCGGGGAAATGTGCGCGGAACCCCTA
TTTGTTTATTTTTCTAAATACATTCAAATATGTATCCGCTCATGAGACAATAACCCTGATAAATGCTTCA
ATAATATTGAAAAAGGAAGAGTATGAGTATTCAACATTTCCGTGTCGCCCTTATTCCCTTTTTTGCGGCA
TTTTGCCTTCCTGTTTTTGCTCACCCAGAAACGCTGGTGAAAGTAAAAGATGCTGAAGATCAGTTGGGTG
CACGAGTGGGTTACATCGAACTGGATCTCAACAGCGGTAAGATCCTTGAGAGTTTTCGCCCCGAAGAACG
TTTTCCAATGATGAGCACTTTTAAAGTTCTGCTATGTGGCGCGGTATTATCCCGTATTGACGCCGGGCAA
GAGCAACTCGGTCGCCGCATACACTATTCTCAGAATGACTTGGTTGAGTACTCACCAGTCACAGAAAAGC
ATCTTACGGATGGCATGACAGTAAGAGAATTATGCAGTGCTGCCATAACCATGAGTGATAACACTGCGGC
CAACTTACTTCTGACAACGATCGGAGGACCGAAGGAGCTAACCGCTTTTTTGCACAACATGGGGGATCAT
GTAACTCGCCTTGATCGTTGGGAACCGGAGCTGAATGAAGCCATACCAAACGACGAGCGTGACACCACGA
TGCCTGTAGCAATGGCAACAACGTTGCGCAAACTATTAACTGGCGAACTACTTACTCTAGCTTCCCGGCA
ACAATTAATAGACTGGATGGAGGCGGATAAAGTTGCAGGACCACTTCTGCGCTCGGCCCTTCCGGCTGGC
TGGTTTATTGCTGATAAATCTGGAGCCGGTGAGCGTGGAAGCCGCGGTATCATTGCAGCACTGGGGCCAG
ATGGTAAGCCCTCCCGTATCGTAGTTATCTACACGACGGGGAGTCAGGCAACTATGGATGAACGAAATAG
ACAGATCGCTGAGATAGGTGCCTCACTGATTAAGCATTGGTAACTGTCAGACCAAGTTTACTCATATATA
CTTTAGATTGATTTAAAACTTCATTTTTAATTTAAAAGGATCTAGGTGAAGATCCTTTTTGATAATCTCA
TGACCAAAATCCCTTAACGTGAGTTTTCGTTCCACTGAGCGTCAGACCCCGTAGAAAAGATCAAAGGATC
TTCTTGAGATCCTTTTTTTCTGCGCGTAATCTGCTGCTTGCAAACAAAAAAACCACCGCTACCAGCGGTG
GTTTGTTTGCCGGATCAAGAGCTACCAACTCTTTTTCCGAAGGTAACTGGCTTCAGCAGAGCGCAGATAC
CAAATACTGTTCTTCTAGTGTAGCCGTAGTTAGGCCACCACTTCAAGAACTCTGTAGCACCGCCTACATA
CCTCGCTCTGCTAATCCTGTTACCAGTGGCTGCTGCCAGTGGCGATAAGTCGTGTCTTACCGGGTTGGAC
TCAAGACGATAGTTACCGGATAAGGCGCAGCGGTCGGGCTGAACGGGGGGTTCGTGCACACAGCCCAGCT
TGGAGCGAACGACCTACACCGAACTGAGATACCTACAGCGTGAGCTATGAGAAAGCGCCACGCTTCCCGA
AGGGAGAAAGGCGGACAGGTATCCGGTAAGCGGCAGGGTCGGAACAGGAGAGCGCACGAGGGAGCTTCCA
GGGGGAAACGCCTGGTATCTTTATAGTCCTGTCGGGTTTCGCCACCTCTGACTTGAGCGTCGATTTTTGT
GATGCTCGTCAGGGGGGCGGAGCCTATGGAAAAACGCCAGCAACGCGGCCTTTTTACGGTTCCTGGCCTT
TTGCTGGCCTTTTGCTCACATGT
